Addgene plasmid #214726: Quartet-SpyTag
Purpose: In mammalian cells expresses a Quartet of receptor-binding domains (RBDs) from the sarbecoviruses SHC014, Rs4081, RaTG13, and SARS-CoV-2 each separated by GS-linkers with a C-terminal SpyTag fusion
Depositing lab: Mark Howarth. Depositing organization: University of Oxford. Publication: Proactive vaccination using multiviral Quartet Nanocages to elicit broad anti-coronavirus responses. Hills RA, Tan TK, Cohen AA, Keeffe JR, Keeble AH, Gnanapragasam PNP, Storm KN, Rorick AV, West AP Jr, Hill ML, Liu S, Gilbert-Jaramillo J, Afzal M, Napier A, Admans G, James WS, Bjorkman PJ, Townsend AR, Howarth MR. Nat Nanotechnol. 2024 May 6. doi: 10.1038/s41565-024-01655-9. PubMed 38710880.
Backbone
  Vector backbone: pcDNA3.1
  Backbone manufacturer: Invitrogen
  Backbone size w/o insert (bp): 5568
  Total vector size (bp): 8460
  Vector type: Mammalian Expression
  Selectable markers: Neomycin (select with G418)
Growth in bacteria
  Bacterial resistance: Ampicillin, 100 μg/mL
  Growth temperature: 37°C
  Growth strain: DH5alpha
  Copy number: High Copy
Gene/Insert
  Gene/Insert name: Quartet-SpyTag
  Species: Synthetic
  Insert size (bp): 2892
  Entrez Gene: S (a.k.a. GU280_gp02, spike glycoprotein)
  Promoter: CMV
  Tag / fusion protein: SpyTag (C terminal on insert)
  Cloning method: Gibson Cloning
  Sequencing primers: 5′ T7 Forward; 3′ BGH Reverse
Terms and licenses: Academic/Nonprofit Terms; Industry Terms: Not Available to Industry
How to cite: Quartet-SpyTag was a gift from Mark Howarth (Addgene plasmid # 214726 ; http://n2t.net/addgene:214726 ; RRID:Addgene_214726)
