[The description below was written by a language model from this plasmid's Addgene catalogue record and pLannotate feature annotations shown in this document.]
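Description:
Quartet-SpyTag is a mammalian expression plasmid built on the pcDNA3.1 backbone. It is propagated in E. coli through a high-copy ColE1/pUC-type origin with ampicillin selection (AmpR under its own bla promoter), and it also carries an f1 origin. For mammalian cells, an SV40 early promoter/origin drives a neomycin phosphotransferase cassette ending in an SV40 polyadenylation signal, which allows G418 selection. The catalogue lists a total size of 8,460 bp, whereas the sequenced record behind the feature table is 8,274 nt, so the two figures differ slightly.

The payload is a synthetic open reading frame of roughly 2.9 kb, placed between the CMV immediate-early enhancer/promoter and the bovine growth hormone polyadenylation signal, with a T7 promoter just upstream. It encodes four sarbecovirus spike receptor-binding domains in tandem, from SHC014, Rs4081, RaTG13 and SARS-CoV-2, joined by glycine-serine linkers and ending in a C-terminal SpyTag. The automated annotation detects four consecutive spike fragments, labelled by their closest reference homologues (SARS-CoV, bat coronavirus Rp3, and SARS-CoV-2 twice) rather than by the actual source viruses. A short influenza haemagglutinin-derived fragment precedes them; its position suggests a secretion leader, though the record does not say so. The small HIV-1 LTR, ble and lacI fragments are probably incidental homology matches within backbone sequence.

SpyTag forms a spontaneous covalent isopeptide bond with its SpyCatcher partner, so the expressed Quartet protein can be coupled irreversibly to SpyCatcher-bearing scaffolds. According to the associated publication title, such multiviral Quartets are displayed on nanocages as vaccine candidates intended to elicit broad anti-coronavirus responses.
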