Features (pLannotate 1.2.2; 25 found; start..end, strand, type, name):
     28..80      -  misc_feature   bom (fragment): basis of mobility region from pBR322
    235..614     +  enhancer       CMV enhancer: human cytomegalovirus immediate early enhancer
    615..818     +  promoter       CMV promoter: human cytomegalovirus (CMV) immediate early promoter
    814..847     +  LTR            5' LTR (truncated) (fragment): truncated 5' long terminal repeat (LTR) from HIV-1
    863..881     +  promoter       T7 promoter: promoter for bacteriophage T7 RNA polymerase
    938..1000    +  CDS            HA (fragment): HEMA_I34A0 - Experimental evidence at protein level: Swiss-Prot protein existence level 1. Binds to sialic acid-containing receptors on the cell surface, bringing about the attachment of the virus particle to the cell. This attachment induces virion internalization either through clathrin-dependent endocytosis or through clathrin- and caveolin- independent pathway. Plays a major role in the determination of host range restriction and virulence. Class I viral fusion protein. Responsible for penetration of the virus into the cell cytoplasm by mediating the fusion of the membrane of the endocytos
   1031..1765    +  CDS            S (fragment): SPIKE_SARS - Experimental evidence at protein level: Swiss-Prot protein existence level 1. [Spike protein S2']: Acts as a viral fusion peptide which is unmasked following S2 cleavage occurring upon virus endocytosis. From Severe acute respiratory syndrome coronavirus (SARS-CoV).
   1751..2422    +  CDS            S (fragment): SPIKE_BCRP3 - Experimental evidence at protein level: Swiss-Prot protein existence level 1. [Spike protein S2']: Acts as a viral fusion peptide which is unmasked following S2 cleavage occurring upon virus endocytosis. From Bat coronavirus Rp3/2004 (BtCoV/Rp3/2004) (SARS-like coronavirus Rp3).
   2390..3094    +  CDS            S (fragment): SPIKE_SARS2 - Experimental evidence at protein level: Swiss-Prot protein existence level 1. [Spike glycoprotein]: May down-regulate host tetherin (BST2) by lysosomal degradation, thereby counteracting its antiviral activity. From Severe acute respiratory syndrome coronavirus 2 (2019-nCoV) (SARS-CoV-2).
   3086..3685    +  CDS            S (fragment): SPIKE_SARS2 - Experimental evidence at protein level: Swiss-Prot protein existence level 1. [Spike glycoprotein]: May down-regulate host tetherin (BST2) by lysosomal degradation, thereby counteracting its antiviral activity. From Severe acute respiratory syndrome coronavirus 2 (2019-nCoV) (SARS-CoV-2).
   3904..4128    +  polyA_signal   bGH poly(A) signal: bovine growth hormone polyadenylation signal
   4132..4153    +  promoter       SV40 promoter (fragment): SV40 enhancer and early promoter
   4174..4602    +  rep_origin     f1 ori (sequence partly withheld): f1 bacteriophage origin of replication; arrow indicates direction of (+) strand synthesis
   4607..4805    +  promoter       SV40 promoter (fragment): SV40 enhancer and early promoter
   4799..4898    +  rep_origin     SV40 ori (fragment): SV40 origin of replication
   4979..5770    +  CDS            neo: KKA2_KLEPN - Also known as kan, nptII. Experimental evidence at protein level: Swiss-Prot protein existence level 1. Resistance to kanamycin, neomycin, paromomycin, ribostamycin, butirosin and gentamicin B. From Klebsiella pneumoniae.
   5794..5952    +  CDS            ble (fragment): BLE_KLEPN - Experimental evidence at protein level: Swiss-Prot protein existence level 1. Binding protein with a strong affinity to the bleomycin family of antibiotics. Binds to CL990; an antimitotic-antibiotic compound. From Klebsiella pneumoniae.
   5947..6068    +  polyA_signal   SV40 poly(A) signal: SV40 polyadenylation signal
   6141..6157    -  protein_bind   lac operator: The lac repressor binds to the lac operator to inhibit transcription in E. coli. This inhibition can be relieved by adding lactose or isopropyl-β-D-thiogalactopyranoside (IPTG). lac repressor encoded by lacI
   6165..6195    -  promoter       lac promoter: promoter for the E. coli lac operon
   6210..6231    -  protein_bind   CAP binding site: CAP binding activates transcription in the presence of cAMP. E. coli catabolite activator protein
   6244..6336    -  CDS            lacI (fragment): lac repressor; lacI; The lac repressor binds to the lac operator to inhibit transcription in E. coli. This inhibition can be relieved by adding lactose or isopropyl-β-D-thiogalactopyranoside (IPTG).
   6519..7107    -  rep_origin     ori: high-copy-number ColE1/pMB1/pBR322/pUC origin of replication
   7278..8138    -  CDS            AmpR: β-lactamase; bla; confers resistance to ampicillin, carbenicillin, and related antibiotics
   8139..8243    -  promoter       AmpR promoter: bla
>Addgene plasmid #214726 | Quartet-SpyTag | addgene full sequence | sequence record 435531 | Addgene NGS Result
GACGGATCGGGAGATCTCCCGATCCCCTATGGTGCACTCTCAGTACAATCTGCTCTGATGCCGCATAGTT
AAGCCAGTATCTGCTCCCTGCTTGTGTGTTGGAGGTCGCTGAGTAGTGCGCGAGCAAAATTTAAGCTACA
ACAAGGCAAGGCTTGACCGACAATTGCATGAAGAATCTGCTTAGGGTTAGGCGTTTTGCGCTGCTTCGCG
ATGTACGGGCCAGATATACGCGTTGACATTGATTATTGACTAGTTATTAATAGTAATCAATTACGGGGTC
ATTAGTTCATAGCCCATATATGGAGTTCCGCGTTACATAACTTACGGTAAATGGCCCGCCTGGCTGACCG
CCCAACGACCCCCGCCCATTGACGCCAATAATGACGTATGTTCCCATAGTAACGCCAATAGGGACTTTCC
ATTGACGTCAATGGGTGGAGTATTTACGGTAAACTGCCCACTTGGCAGTACATCAAGTGTATCATATGCC
AAGTACGCCCCCTATTGACGTCAATGACGGTAAATGGCCCGCCTGGCATTATGCCCAGTACATGACCTTA
TGGGACTTTCCTACTTGGCAGTACATCTACGTATTAGTCATCGCTATTACCATGGTGATGCGGTTTTGGC
AGTACATCAATGGGCGTGGATAGCGGTTTGACTCACGGGGATTTCCAAGTCTCCACCCCATTGACGTCAA
TGGGAGTTTGTTTTGGCACCAAAATCAACGGGACTTTCCAAAATGTCGTAACAACTCCGCCCCATTGACG
CAAATGGGCGGTAGGCGTGTACGGTGGGAGGTCTATATAAGCAGAGCTCTCTGGCTAACTAGAGAACCCA
CTGCTTACTGGCTTATCGAAATTAATACGACTCACTATAGGGAGACCCAAGCTGGCTAGCGTTTAAACGG
GCCCTCTAGACTCGAGCGGCCGCCACCATGAACACCCAGATCCTGGTGTTCGCCCTGATCGCCATCATTC
CCACCAACGCCGACAAGATCGGATCTGGAAAACTGGGCTATATTGAATTTTATAAAGTGGAAAAAGGCAG
TGGTGAGTCGGGATCCGGAAGAGTGGCCCCTAGCAAAGAAGTCGTGCGGTTCCCCAATATCACCAATCTG
TGCCCCTTCGGCGAGGTGTTCAACGCCACCACATTTCCCTCTGTGTACGCCTGGGAGAGAAAGCGGATCA
GCAACTGCGTGGCCGACTACAGCGTGCTGTACAACAGCACCTCCTTTAGCACCTTCAAGTGCTACGGCGT
GTCCGCCACCAAGCTGAACGATCTGTGCTTCTCCAACGTGTACGCCGACAGCTTCGTGGTCAAGGGCGAC
GATGTGCGGCAGATTGCTCCTGGACAGACAGGCGTGATCGCCGATTACAACTACAAGCTGCCTGACGACT
TCCTGGGCTGTGTGCTGGCCTGGAACACCAATAGCAAGGACAGCTCCACCAGCGGCAACTACAACTACCT
GTACAGATGGGTCCGACGCAGCAAGCTGAATCCCTACGAGAGGGACCTGAGCAACGACATCTATAGCCCT
GGCGGCCAGAGCTGTTCTGCCGTGGGACCCAATTGCTACAACCCTCTGAGGCCCTACGGCTTCTTTACCA
CAGCTGGCGTGGGCCACCAGCCTTACAGAGTGGTGGTGCTGTCATTCGAGCTGCTGAATGCCCCTGCCAC
AGTGTGTGGCCCTAAGCTGTCTACCGACCTGATCAAGAACCAGGGGAGTGGTGGGTCCGGGGGTTCGGGA
CGGGTGTCCCCTACACACGAGGTCGTGCGGTTCCCCAATATCACCAACAGATGCCCCTTCGACAAGGTGT
TCAACGCCAGCAGATTCCCCAACGTGTACGCCTGGGAGCGCACCAAGATCAGCGATTGCGTGGCCGATTA
CACCGTGCTGTACAACTCCACCAGCTTTAGCACCTTTAAGTGCTACGGCGTGTCCCCAAGCAAGCTGATC
GACCTGTGCTTCACCTCTGTGTACGCCGACACCTTCCTGATCCGGTCTAGCGAAGTGCGACAAGTGGCCC
CTGGCGAAACAGGCGTGATCGCCGACTACAACTACAAGCTGCCCGACGACTTCACCGGCTGTGTGATCGC
CTGGAATACCGCCAAGCAGGACCAGGGCCAGTACTACTACAGAAGCAGCAGAAAGACCAAGCTCAAGCCC
TTCGAGCGGGACCTGACCTCCGATGAGAATGGCGTCAGAACCCTGTCCACCTACGATTTCTACCCCAATG
TGCCCATCGAGTACCAGGCCACCAGAGTGGTGGTGCTGTCTTTCGAACTGCTGAACGCCCCTGCCACAGT
GTGTGGCCCTAAACTGTCTACAGCCCTGGTCAAGAACCAGTGCGTGAACTTCGGCAGCGGCGGAACGGGA
GGTAGTGGCCGGGTGCAGCCCACCGATAGCATCGTGCGGTTCCCCAATATCACCAATCTGTGCCCCTTCG
GCGAGGTGTTCAATGCCACCACATTCGCCTCTGTGTACGCCTGGAACCGGAAGCGGATCAGCAATTGCGT
GGCCGACTACTCCGTGCTGTACAACAGCACCAGCTTCAGCACCTTCAAGTGCTACGGCGTGTCCCCTACC
AAGCTGAACGACCTGTGCTTCACAAACGTGTACGCCGACAGCTTCGTGATCACCGGGGATGAAGTGCGGC
AGATTGCCCCTGGACAGACAGGCAAGATCGCCGACTACAACTACAAGCTGCCCGACGACTTCACCGGCTG
TGTGATTGCCTGGAACTCCAAGCACATCGACGCCAAAGAAGGCGGGAACTTCAACTACCTGTACCGGCTG
TTCCGGAAGGCCAACCTGAAGCCTTTCGAGCGGGATATCTCCACCGAGATCTACCAGGCCGGCAGCAAGC
CTTGTAATGGCCAGACAGGCCTGAACTGCTACTACCCACTGTACAGATACGGCTTCTACCCCACAGACGG
CGTGGGCCACCAGCCTTATAGAGTGGTGGTGCTGAGCTTCGAGCTGCTGAATGCCCCTGCCACAGTGTGC
GGCCCTAAGAAAAGCACCAATCTCGTGAAGAACAAATGCGTGAACTTCGGTACGGGTGGCAGTGGAGGGA
GCGGGAACATCACCAATCTGTGCCCCTTCGGCGAGGTGTTCAATGCCACAAGATTTGCCAGCGTGTACGC
CTGGAACCGGAAGAGAATCAGCAACTGCGTGGCCGACTACAGCGTGCTGTACAATAGCGCCAGCTTCAGC
ACCTTCAAGTGCTACGGCGTGTCCCCTACCAAGCTGAACGACCTGTGCTTCACCAATGTGTACGCCGACA
GCTTCGTGATCAGAGGCGACGAAGTTCGGCAGATCGCTCCTGGACAGACAGGCAAGATCGCCGATTACAA
CTACAAGCTGCCCGACGACTTCACCGGCTGCGTGATCGCCTGGAATAGCAACAACCTGGACAGCAAAGTC
GGCGGCAACTACAACTACCTGTACCGGCTGTTCCGGAAGTCCAACCTGAAGCCTTTCGAGCGGGACATCA
GCACCGAGATCTATCAGGCCGGCAGCACCCCTTGTAATGGCGTGGAAGGCTTCAACTGCTACTTCCCACT
GCAGTCCTACGGCTTCCAGCCTACAAATGGCGTCGGCTACCAGCCTTACAGAGTGGTGGTGCTGTCCTTC
GAACTGCTGCATGCCCCTGCTACCGTGTGCGGCCCTAAAAAAACCGGAGGAGGTGGCGGTGATATTCCGG
CTACATACGAATTCACCGATGGTAAACATTATATCACCAATGAACCGCTGCCGCCGAAAGGTGGTGGCGG
AGGCGGAGCCCACATCGTGATGGTTGATGCCTACAAGCCCACCAAATAGTGAATTCCACCACACTGGACT
AGTGGATCCGAGCTCGGTACCAAGCTTAAGTTTAAACCGCTGATCAGCCTCGACTGTGCCTTCTAGTTGC
CAGCCATCTGTTGTTTGCCCCTCCCCCGTGCCTTCCTTGACCCTGGAAGGTGCCACTCCCACTGTCCTTT
CCTAATAAAATGAGGAAATTGCATCGCATTGTCTGAGTAGGTGTCATTCTATTCTGGGGGGTGGGGTGGG
GCAGGACAGCAAGGGGGAGGATTGGGAAGACAATAGCAGGCATGCTGGGGATGCGGTGGGCTCTATGGCT
TCTGAGGCGGAAAGAACCAGCTGGGGCTCTAGGGGGTATCCCC
[124 nt withheld, positions 4174-4297]
C
[91 nt withheld, positions 4299-4389]
A
[49 nt withheld, positions 4391-4439]
CCTTTGACGTTGGAGTCCACGTTCTTT
[37 nt withheld, positions 4467-4503]
ACCCTATCTCGGTCTATTCTTTTGATTTATAAGGGATTTTGCCGATTTCGGCCTATTGGTTAAAAAATGA
GCTGATTTAACAAAAATTTAACGCGAATTAATTCTGTGGAATGTGTGTCAGTTAGGGTGTGGAAAGTCCC
CAGGCTCCCCAGCAGGCAGAAGTATGCAAAGCATGCATCTCAATTAGTCAGCAACCAGGTGTGGAAAGTC
CCCAGGCTCCCCAGCAGGCAGAAGTATGCAAAGCATGCATCTCAATTAGTCAGCAACCATAGTCCCGCCC
CTAACTCCGCCCATCCCGCCCCATGGCTGACTAATTTTTTTTATTTATGCAGAGGCCGAGGCCGCCTCTG
CCTCTGAGCTATTCCAGAAGTAGTGAGGAGGCTTTTTTGGAGGCCTAGGCTTTTGCAAAAAGCTCCCGGG
AGCTTGTATATCCATTTTCGGATCTGATCAAGAGACAGGATGAGGATCGTTTCGCATGATTGAACAAGAT
GGATTGCACGCAGGTTCTCCGGCCGCTTGGGTGGAGAGGCTATTCGGCTATGACTGGGCACAACAGACAA
TCGGCTGCTCTGATGCCGCCGTGTTCCGGCTGTCAGCGCAGGGGCGCCCGGTTCTTTTTGTCAAGACCGA
CCTGTCCGGTGCCCTGAATGAACTGCAGGACGAGGCAGCGCGGCTATCGTGGCTGGCCACGACGGGCGTT
CCTTGCGCAGCTGTGCTCGACGTTGTCACTGAAGCGGGAAGGGACTGGCTGCTATTGGGCGAAGTGCCGG
GGCAGGATCTCCTGTCATCTCACCTTGCTCCTGCCGAGAAAGTATCCATCATGGCTGATGCAATGCGGCG
GCTGCATACGCTTGATCCGGCTACCTGCCCATTCGACCACCAAGCGAAACATCGCATCGAGCGAGCACGT
ACTCGGATGGAAGCCGGTCTTGTCGATCAGGATGATCTGGACGAAGAGCATCAGGGGCTCGCGCCAGCCG
AACTGTTCGCCAGGCTCAAGGCGCGCATGCCCGACGGCGAGGATCTCGTCGTGACCCATGGCGATGCCTG
CTTGCCGAATATCATGGTGGAAAATGGCCGCTTTTCTGGATTCATCGACTGTGGCCGGCTGGGTGTGGCG
GACCGCTATCAGGACATAGCGTTGGCTACCCGTGATATTGCTGAAGAGCTTGGCGGCGAATGGGCTGACC
GCTTCCTCGTGCTTTACGGTATCGCCGCTCCCGATTCGCAGCGCATCGCCTTCTATCGCCTTCTTGACGA
GTTCTTCTGAGCGGGACTCTGGGGTTCGAAATGACCGACCAAGCGACGCCCAACCTGCCATCACGAGATT
TCGATTCCACCGCCGCCTTCTATGAAAGGTTGGGCTTCGGAATCGTTTTCCGGGACGCCGGCTGGATGAT
CCTCCAGCGCGGGGATCTCATGCTGGAGTTCTTCGCCCACCCCAACTTGTTTATTGCAGCTTATAATGGT
TACAAATAAAGCAATAGCATCACAAATTTCACAAATAAAGCATTTTTTTCACTGCATTCTAGTTGTGGTT
TGTCCAAACTCATCAATGTATCTTATCATGTCTGTATACCGTCGACCTCTAGCTAGAGCTTGGCGTAATC
ATGGTCATAGCTGTTTCCTGTGTGAAATTGTTATCCGCTCACAATTCCACACAACATACGAGCCGGAAGC
ATAAAGTGTAAAGCCTGGGGTGCCTAATGAGTGAGCTAACTCACATTAATTGCGTTGCGCTCACTGCCCG
CTTTCCAGTCGGGAAACCTGTCGTGCCAGCTGCATTAATGAATCGGCCAACGCGCGGGGAGAGGCGGTTT
GCGTATTGGGCGCTCTTCCGCTTCCTCGCTCACTGACTCGCTGCGCTCGGTCGTTCGGCTGCGGCGAGCG
GTATCAGCTCACTCAAAGGCGGTAATACGGTTATCCACAGAATCAGGGGATAACGCAGGAAAGAACATGT
GAGCAAAAGGCCAGCAAAAGGCCAGGAACCGTAAAAAGGCCGCGTTGCTGGCGTTTTTCCATAGGCTCCG
CCCCCCTGACGAGCATCACAAAAATCGACGCTCAAGTCAGAGGTGGCGAAACCCGACAGGACTATAAAGA
TACCAGGCGTTTCCCCCTGGAAGCTCCCTCGTGCGCTCTCCTGTTCCGACCCTGCCGCTTACCGGATACC
TGTCCGCCTTTCTCCCTTCGGGAAGCGTGGCGCTTTCTCATAGCTCACGCTGTAGGTATCTCAGTTCGGT
GTAGGTCGTTCGCTCCAAGCTGGGCTGTGTGCACGAACCCCCCGTTCAGCCCGACCGCTGCGCCTTATCC
GGTAACTATCGTCTTGAGTCCAACCCGGTAAGACACGACTTATCGCCACTGGCAGCAGCCACTGGTAACA
GGATTAGCAGAGCGAGGTATGTAGGCGGTGCTACAGAGTTCTTGAAGTGGTGGCCTAACTACGGCTACAC
TAGAAGAACAGTATTTGGTATCTGCGCTCTGCTGAAGCCAGTTACCTTCGGAAAAAGAGTTGGTAGCTCT
TGATCCGGCAAACAAACCACCGCTGGTAGCGGTGGTTTTTTTGTTTGCAAGCAGCAGATTACGCGCAGAA
AAAAAGGATCTCAAGAAGATCCTTTGATCTTTTCTACGGGGTCTGACGCTCAGTGGAACGAAAACTCACG
TTAAGGGATTTTGGTCATGAGATTATCAAAAAGGATCTTCACCTAGATCCTTTTAAATTAAAAATGAAGT
TTTAAATCAATCTAAAGTATATATGAGTAAACTTGGTCTGACAGTTACCAATGCTTAATCAGTGAGGCAC
CTATCTCAGCGATCTGTCTATTTCGTTCATCCATAGTTGCCTGACTCCCCGTCGTGTAGATAACTACGAT
ACGGGAGGGCTTACCATCTGGCCCCAGTGCTGCAATGATACCGCGAGACCCACGCTCACCGGCTCCAGAT
TTATCAGCAATAAACCAGCCAGCCGGAAGGGCCGAGCGCAGAAGTGGTCCTGCAACTTTATCCGCCTCCA
TCCAGTCTATTAATTGTTGCCGGGAAGCTAGAGTAAGTAGTTCGCCAGTTAATAGTTTGCGCAACGTTGT
TGCCATTGCTACAGGCATCGTGGTGTCACGCTCGTCGTTTGGTATGGCTTCATTCAGCTCCGGTTCCCAA
CGATCAAGGCGAGTTACATGATCCCCCATGTTGTGCAAAAAAGCGGTTAGCTCCTTCGGTCCTCCGATCG
TTGTCAGAAGTAAGTTGGCCGCAGTGTTATCACTCATGGTTATGGCAGCACTGCATAATTCTCTTACTGT
CATGCCATCCGTAAGATGCTTTTCTGTGACTGGTGAGTACTCAACCAAGTCATTCTGAGAATAGTGTATG
CGGCGACCGAGTTGCTCTTGCCCGGCGTCAATACGGGATAATACCGCGCCACATAGCAGAACTTTAAAAG
TGCTCATCATTGGAAAACGTTCTTCGGGGCGAAAACTCTCAAGGATCTTACCGCTGTTGAGATCCAGTTC
GATGTAACCCACTCGTGCACCCAACTGATCTTCAGCATCTTTTACTTTCACCAGCGTTTCTGGGTGAGCA
AAAACAGGAAGGCAAAATGCCGCAAAAAAGGGAATAAGGGCGACACGGAAATGTTGAATACTCATACTCT
TCCTTTTTCAATATTATTGAAGCATTTATCAGGGTTATTGTCTCATGAGCGGATACATATTTGAATGTAT
TTAGAAAAATAAACAAATAGGGGTTCCGCGCACATTTCCCCGAAAAGTGCCACCTGACGTC
