>Addgene plasmid #214726 | Quartet-SpyTag | depositor partial sequence | sequence record 418819 | Quartet-SpyTag (2892 bp)
ATGAACACCCAGATCCTGGTGTTCGCCCTGATCGCCATCATTCCCACCAACGCCGACAAGATCGGATCTG
GAAAACTGGGCTATATTGAATTTTATAAAGTGGAAAAAGGCAGTGGTGAGTCGGGATCCGGAAGAGTGGC
CCCTAGCAAAGAAGTCGTGCGGTTCCCCAATATCACCAATCTGTGCCCCTTCGGCGAGGTGTTCAACGCC
ACCACATTTCCCTCTGTGTACGCCTGGGAGAGAAAGCGGATCAGCAACTGCGTGGCCGACTACAGCGTGC
TGTACAACAGCACCTCCTTTAGCACCTTCAAGTGCTACGGCGTGTCCGCCACCAAGCTGAACGATCTGTG
CTTCTCCAACGTGTACGCCGACAGCTTCGTGGTCAAGGGCGACGATGTGCGGCAGATTGCTCCTGGACAG
ACAGGCGTGATCGCCGATTACAACTACAAGCTGCCTGACGACTTCCTGGGCTGTGTGCTGGCCTGGAACA
CCAATAGCAAGGACAGCTCCACCAGCGGCAACTACAACTACCTGTACAGATGGGTCCGACGCAGCAAGCT
GAATCCCTACGAGAGGGACCTGAGCAACGACATCTATAGCCCTGGCGGCCAGAGCTGTTCTGCCGTGGGA
CCCAATTGCTACAACCCTCTGAGGCCCTACGGCTTCTTTACCACAGCTGGCGTGGGCCACCAGCCTTACA
GAGTGGTGGTGCTGTCATTCGAGCTGCTGAATGCCCCTGCCACAGTGTGTGGCCCTAAGCTGTCTACCGA
CCTGATCAAGAACCAGGGGAGTGGTGGGTCCGGGGGTTCGGGACGGGTGTCCCCTACACACGAGGTCGTG
CGGTTCCCCAATATCACCAACAGATGCCCCTTCGACAAGGTGTTCAACGCCAGCAGATTCCCCAACGTGT
ACGCCTGGGAGCGCACCAAGATCAGCGATTGCGTGGCCGATTACACCGTGCTGTACAACTCCACCAGCTT
TAGCACCTTTAAGTGCTACGGCGTGTCCCCAAGCAAGCTGATCGACCTGTGCTTCACCTCTGTGTACGCC
GACACCTTCCTGATCCGGTCTAGCGAAGTGCGACAAGTGGCCCCTGGCGAAACAGGCGTGATCGCCGACT
ACAACTACAAGCTGCCCGACGACTTCACCGGCTGTGTGATCGCCTGGAATACCGCCAAGCAGGACCAGGG
CCAGTACTACTACAGAAGCAGCAGAAAGACCAAGCTCAAGCCCTTCGAGCGGGACCTGACCTCCGATGAG
AATGGCGTCAGAACCCTGTCCACCTACGATTTCTACCCCAATGTGCCCATCGAGTACCAGGCCACCAGAG
TGGTGGTGCTGTCTTTCGAACTGCTGAACGCCCCTGCCACAGTGTGTGGCCCTAAACTGTCTACAGCCCT
GGTCAAGAACCAGTGCGTGAACTTCGGCAGCGGCGGAACGGGAGGTAGTGGCCGGGTGCAGCCCACCGAT
AGCATCGTGCGGTTCCCCAATATCACCAATCTGTGCCCCTTCGGCGAGGTGTTCAATGCCACCACATTCG
CCTCTGTGTACGCCTGGAACCGGAAGCGGATCAGCAATTGCGTGGCCGACTACTCCGTGCTGTACAACAG
CACCAGCTTCAGCACCTTCAAGTGCTACGGCGTGTCCCCTACCAAGCTGAACGACCTGTGCTTCACAAAC
GTGTACGCCGACAGCTTCGTGATCACCGGGGATGAAGTGCGGCAGATTGCCCCTGGACAGACAGGCAAGA
TCGCCGACTACAACTACAAGCTGCCCGACGACTTCACCGGCTGTGTGATTGCCTGGAACTCCAAGCACAT
CGACGCCAAAGAAGGCGGGAACTTCAACTACCTGTACCGGCTGTTCCGGAAGGCCAACCTGAAGCCTTTC
GAGCGGGATATCTCCACCGAGATCTACCAGGCCGGCAGCAAGCCTTGTAATGGCCAGACAGGCCTGAACT
GCTACTACCCACTGTACAGATACGGCTTCTACCCCACAGACGGCGTGGGCCACCAGCCTTATAGAGTGGT
GGTGCTGAGCTTCGAGCTGCTGAATGCCCCTGCCACAGTGTGCGGCCCTAAGAAAAGCACCAATCTCGTG
AAGAACAAATGCGTGAACTTCGGTACGGGTGGCAGTGGAGGGAGCGGGAACATCACCAATCTGTGCCCCT
TCGGCGAGGTGTTCAATGCCACAAGATTTGCCAGCGTGTACGCCTGGAACCGGAAGAGAATCAGCAACTG
CGTGGCCGACTACAGCGTGCTGTACAATAGCGCCAGCTTCAGCACCTTCAAGTGCTACGGCGTGTCCCCT
ACCAAGCTGAACGACCTGTGCTTCACCAATGTGTACGCCGACAGCTTCGTGATCAGAGGCGACGAAGTTC
GGCAGATCGCTCCTGGACAGACAGGCAAGATCGCCGATTACAACTACAAGCTGCCCGACGACTTCACCGG
CTGCGTGATCGCCTGGAATAGCAACAACCTGGACAGCAAAGTCGGCGGCAACTACAACTACCTGTACCGG
CTGTTCCGGAAGTCCAACCTGAAGCCTTTCGAGCGGGACATCAGCACCGAGATCTATCAGGCCGGCAGCA
CCCCTTGTAATGGCGTGGAAGGCTTCAACTGCTACTTCCCACTGCAGTCCTACGGCTTCCAGCCTACAAA
TGGCGTCGGCTACCAGCCTTACAGAGTGGTGGTGCTGTCCTTCGAACTGCTGCATGCCCCTGCTACCGTG
TGCGGCCCTAAAAAAACCGGAGGAGGTGGCGGTGATATTCCGGCTACATACGAATTCACCGATGGTAAAC
ATTATATCACCAATGAACCGCTGCCGCCGAAAGGTGGTGGCGGAGGCGGAGCCCACATCGTGATGGTTGA
TGCCTACAAGCCCACCAAATAGTGA
